Addgene plasmid #86242: pME-mCherry-24xMBS
Purpose: (Empty Backbone) Middle entry vector for generating MBS tagged RNAs with a fluorescent protein reporter
Depositing lab: Florence Marlow. Depositing organization: Albert Einstein College of Medicine. Publication: Dynamic visualization of transcription and RNA subcellular localization in zebrafish. Campbell PD, Chao JA, Singer RH, Marlow FL. Development. 2015 Apr 1;142(7):1368-74. doi: 10.1242/dev.118968. Epub 2015 Mar 10. PubMed 25758462.
Backbone
  Vector backbone: PCR8/GW/TOPO (K250020, Invitrogen)
  Backbone manufacturer: Invitrogen
  Modifications to backbone: pME-mCherry-24xMBS was created by amplifying mCherry with flanking BamHI sites by PCR from p3E-mCherry (Kwan et al., 2007) using p3E-mCherry-BamHI-F+R primers, then ligating into pME-24xMBS
  Vector type: Unspecified
  Tag / fusion protein: mCherry-24xMBS (C terminal on insert)
Growth in bacteria
  Bacterial resistance: Spectinomycin, 50 μg/mL
  Growth temperature: 37°C
  Growth strain: DH5alpha
  Copy number: Unknown
Terms and licenses: Academic/Nonprofit Terms; Industry Terms: Not Available to Industry
Depositor comments: Note: due the the repetitive nature of the cassette, Addgene QC did not verify the presence of all 24x MBS; digest results indicate all sites are present based on size.
How to cite: pME-mCherry-24xMBS was a gift from Florence Marlow (Addgene plasmid # 86242 ; http://n2t.net/addgene:86242 ; RRID:Addgene_86242)
