[The description below was written by a language model from this plasmid's Addgene catalogue record and pLannotate feature annotations shown in this document.]
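Description:
pME-mCherry-24xMBS is a Gateway middle entry clone built on the pCR8/GW/TOPO backbone, intended as an empty-backbone donor for assembling expression constructs whose transcripts carry both a fluorescent protein reporter and an MS2 binding site (MBS) array. It replicates in E. coli from a high-copy ColE1/pUC-type origin and is selected with spectinomycin through the aadA (SmR) adenylyltransferase gene. The short lacI, lacZα, GmR and Pc promoter fragments in the annotation are backbone remnants rather than functional units. The rrnB T1 and T2 terminators sit upstream of the cassette and insulate it from read-through transcription, and a T7 promoter lies just outside attL2, pointing back towards the insert.

The payload lies between attL1 and attL2, the sites that allow LR Clonase-mediated transfer into attR destination vectors. It begins with the mCherry coding sequence, which according to the record was PCR-amplified with flanking BamHI sites and ligated into the parental pME-24xMBS. The roughly 1.3 kb stretch between mCherry and attL2 is not annotated in the feature table. It presumably corresponds to the 24 tandem MBS repeats, though the depositor notes that the repetitive array could not be fully confirmed by sequencing and was supported only by digest fragment size. The entry clone carries no eukaryotic promoter of its own, so expression control is supplied by other elements combined during Gateway assembly.

MBS stem-loops in a transcript are bound by fluorescently tagged MS2 coat protein, allowing the RNA to be visualised in living cells, while mCherry reports translation of the same message. The associated work applied this system to imaging transcription and RNA subcellular localisation in zebrafish.
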