Features (pLannotate 1.2.2; 12 found; start..end, strand, type, name):
     85..673     +  rep_origin     ori: high-copy-number ColE1/pMB1/pBR322/pUC origin of replication
    856..948     +  CDS            lacI (fragment): lac repressor; lacI; The lac repressor binds to the lac operator to inhibit transcription in E. coli. This inhibition can be relieved by adding lactose or isopropyl-β-D-thiogalactopyranoside (IPTG).
   1003..1030    -  terminator     rrnB T2 terminator: transcription terminator T2 from the E. coli rrnB gene
   1162..1205    +  terminator     rrnB T1 terminator: Escherichia coli rrnB; transcription terminator T1 from the E. coli rrnB gene
   1252..1288    -  CDS            lacZα (fragment): LacZα fragment of β-galactosidase; lacZ fragment
   1304..1403    +  protein_bind   attL1: mutant version of attL; recombination site for the Gateway® LR reaction LR Clonase™
   1428..2135    +  CDS            mCherry: mCherry is a basic (constitutively fluorescent) red fluorescent protein published in 2004, derived from Discosoma sp.. It is reported to be a very rapidly-maturing monomer with low acid sensitivity.
   3458..3557    -  protein_bind   attL2: mutant version of attL; recombination site for the Gateway® LR reaction LR Clonase™
   3575..3593    -  promoter       T7 promoter: promoter for bacteriophage T7 RNA polymerase
   3783..3806    +  promoter       Pc promoter (fragment): intI1 (promoter lies within the coding sequence); class 1 integron promoter
   3982..4038    +  CDS            GmR (fragment): gentamycin acetyltransferase; aacC1; confers resistance to gentamycin
   4045..4836    +  CDS            SmR: aminoglycoside adenylyltransferase (Murphy, 1985); aadA; confers resistance to spectinomycin and streptomycin
>Addgene plasmid #86242 | pME-mCherry-24xMBS | addgene full sequence | sequence record 170767 | Addgene assembled sequence
CCACCCATGACCAAAATCCCTTAACGTGAGTTACGCGTCGTTCCACTGAGCGTCAGACCCCGTAGAAAAG
ATCAAAGGATCTTCTTGAGATCCTTTTTTTCTGCGCGTAATCTGCTGCTTGCAAACAAAAAAACCACCGC
TACCAGCGGTGGTTTGTTTGCCGGATCAAGAGCTACCAACTCTTTTTCCGAAGGTAACTGGCTTCAGCAG
AGCGCAGATACCAAATACTGTTCTTCTAGTGTAGCCGTAGTTAGGCCACCACTTCAAGAACTCTGTAGCA
CCGCCTACATACCTCGCTCTGCTAATCCTGTTACCAGTGGCTGCTGCCAGTGGCGATAAGTCGTGTCTTA
CCGGGTTGGACTCAAGACGATAGTTACCGGATAAGGCGCAGCGGTCGGGCTGAACGGGGGGTTCGTGCAC
ACAGCCCAGCTTGGAGCGAACGACCTACACCGAACTGAGATACCTACAGCGTGAGCTATGAGAAAGCGCC
ACGCTTCCCGAAGGGAGAAAGGCGGACAGGTATCCGGTAAGCGGCAGGGTCGGAACAGGAGAGCGCACGA
GGGAGCTTCCAGGGGGAAACGCCTGGTATCTTTATAGTCCTGTCGGGTTTCGCCACCTCTGACTTGAGCG
TCGATTTTTGTGATGCTCGTCAGGGGGGCGGAGCCTATGGAAAAACGCCAGCAACGCGGCCTTTTTACGG
TTCCTGGCCTTTTGCTGGCCTTTTGCTCACATGTTCTTTCCTGCGTTATCCCCTGATTCTGTGGATAACC
GTATTACCGCCTTTGAGTGAGCTGATACCGCTCGCCGCAGCCGAACGACCGAGCGCAGCGAGTCAGTGAG
CGAGGAAGCGGAAGAGCGCCCAATACGCAAACCGCCTCTCCCCGCGCGTTGGCCGATTCATTAATGCAGC
TGGCACGACAGGTTTCCCGACTGGAAAGCGGGCAGTGAGCGCAACGCAATTAATACGCGTACCGCTAGCC
AGGAAGAGTTTGTAGAAACGCAAAAAGGCCATCCGTCAGGATGGCCTTCTGCTTAGTTTGATGCCTGGCA
GTTTATGGCGGGCGTCCTGCCCGCCACCCTCCGGGCCGTTGCTTCACAACGTTCAAATCCGCTCCCGGCG
GATTTGTCCTACTCAGGAGAGCGTTCACCGACAAACAACAGATAAAACGAAAGGCCCAGTCTTCCGACTG
AGCCTTTCGTTTTATTTGATGCCTGGCAGTTCCCTACTCTCGCGTTAACGCTAGCATGGATGTTTTCCCA
GTCACGACGTTGTAAAACGACGGCCAGTCTTAAGCTCGGGCCCCAAATAATGATTTTATTTTGACTGATA
GTGACCTGTTCGTTGCAACAAATTGATGAGCAATGCTTTTTTATAATGCCAACTTTGTACAAAAAAGCAG
GCTCCGAATTCGCCCTTCGCGGGATCCATGGTGAGCAAGGGCGAGGACGACAACATGGCCATCATCAAGG
AGTTCATGCGCTTCAAGGTGCACATGGAGGGCTCCGTGAACGGCCACGAGTTCGAGATCGAGGGCGAGGG
CGAGGGCCGCCCCTACGAGGGCACCCAGACCGCCAAGCTGAAGGTGACCAAGGGCGGCCCCCTGCCCTTC
GCCTGGGACATCCTGTCCCCTCAGTTCATGTACGGCTCCAAGGCCTACGTGAAGCACCCCGCCGACATCC
CCGACTACTTGAAGCTGTCCTTCCCCGAGGGCTTCAAGTGGGAGCGCGTGATGAACTTCGAGGACGGCGG
CGTGGTGACCGTGACCCAGGACTCCTCCCTGCAGGACGGCGAGTTCATCTACAAGGTGAAGCTGCGCGGC
ACCAACTTCCCCTCCGACGGCCCCGTAATGCAGAAGAAGACCATGGGCTGGGAGGCCTCCTCCGAGCGGA
TGTACCCCGAGGACGGCGCCCTGAAGGGCGAGATCAAGCAGAGGCTGAAGCTGAAGGACGGCGGCCACTA
CGACGCCGAGGTCAAGACCACCTACAAGGCCAAGAAGCCCGTGCAGCTGCCCGGCGCCTACAACGTCAAC
ATCAAGCTGGACATCACCTCCCACAACGAGGACTACACCATCGTGGAACAGTACGAGCGCGCCGAGGGCC
GCCACTCCACCGGCGGCATGGACGAGCTGTACAAGTAAGGATCCTACGGTACTTATTGCCAAGAAAGCAC
GAGCATCAGCCGTGCCTCCAGGTCGAATCTTCAAACGACGACGATCACGCGTCGCTCCAGTATTCCAGGG
TTCATCAGATCCTACGGTACTTATTGCCAAGAAAGCACGAGCATCAGCCGTGCCTCCAGGTCGAATCTTC
AAACGACGACGATCACGCGTCGCTCCAGTATTCCAGGGTTCATCAGATCCTACGGTACTTATTGCCAAGA
AAGCACGAGCATCAGCCGTGCCTCCAGGTCGAATCTTCAAACGACGACGATCACGCGTCGCTCCAGTATT
CCAGGGTTCATCAGATCCTACGGTACTTATTGCCAAGAAAGCACGAGCATCAGCCGTGCCTCCAGGTCGA
ATCTTCAAACGACGACGATCACGCGTCGCTCCAGTATTCCAGGGTTCATCAGATCCTACGGTACTTATTG
CCAAGAAAGCACGAGCATCAGCCGTGCCTCCAGGTCGAATCTTCAAACGACGACGATCACGCGTCGCTCC
AGTATTCCAGGGTTCATCAGATCCTACGGTACTTATTGCCAAGAAAGCACGAGCATCAGCCGTGCCTCCA
GGTCGAATCTTCAAACGACGACGATCACGCGTCGCTCCAGTATTCCAGGGTTCATCAGATCCTACGGTAC
TTATTGCCAAGAAAGCACGAGCATCAGCCGTGCCTCCAGGTCGAATCTTCAAACGACGACGATCACGCGT
CGCTCCAGTATTCCAGGGTTCATCAGATCCTACGGTACTTATTGCCAAGAAAGCACGAGCATCAGCCGTG
CCTCCAGGTCGAATCTTCAAACGACGACGATCACGCGTCGCTCCAGTATTCCAGGGTTCATCAGATCCTA
CGGTACTTATTGCCAAGAAAGCACGAGCATCAGCCGTGCCTCCAGGTCGAATCTTCAAACGACGACGATC
ACGCGTCGCTCCAGTATTCCAGGGTTCATCAGATCCTACGGTACTTATTGCCAAGAAAGCACGAGCATCA
GCCGTGCCTCCAGGTCGAATCTTCAAACGACGACGATCACGCGTCGCTCCAGTATTCCAGGGTTCATCAG
ATCCTACGGTACTTATTGCCAAGAAAGCACGAGCATCAGCCGTGCCTCCAGGTCGAATCTTCAAACGACG
ACGATCACGCGTCGCTCCAGTATTCCAGGGTTCATCAGATCCTACGGTACTTATTGCCAAGAAAGCACGA
GCATCAGCCGTGCCTCCAGGTCGAATCTTCAAACGACGACGATCACGCGTCGCTCCAGTATTCCAGGGTT
CATCAGATCTCGCGAAGGGCGAATTCGACCCAGCTTTCTTGTACAAAGTTGGCATTATAAAAAATAATTG
CTCATCAATTTGTTGCAACGAACAGGTCACTATCAGTCAAAATAAAATCATTATTTGCCATCCAGCTGAT
ATCCCCTATAGTGAGTCGTATTACATGGTCATAGCTGTTTCCTGGCAGCTCTGGCCCGTGTCTCAAAATC
TCTGATGTTACATTGCACAAGATAAAAATATATCATCATGCCTCCTCTAGACCAGCCAGGACAGAAATGC
CTCGACTTCGCTGCTACCCAAGGTTGCCGGGTGACGCACACCGTGGAAACGGATGAAGGCACGAACCCAG
TGGACATAAGCCTGTTCGGTTCGTAAGCTGTAATGCAAGTAGCGTATGCGCTCACGCAACTGGTCCAGAA
CCTTGACCGAACGCAGCGGTGGTAACGGCGCAGTGGCGGTTTTCATGGCTTGTTATGACTGTTTTTTTGG
GGTACAGTCTATGCCTCGGGCATCCAAGCAGCAAGCGCGTTACGCCGTGGGTCGATGTTTGATGTTATGG
AGCAGCAACGATGTTACGCAGCAGGGCAGTCGCCCTAAAACAAAGTTAAACATTATGAGGGAAGCGGTGA
TCGCCGAAGTATCGACTCAACTATCAGAGGTAGTTGGCGTCATCGAGCGCCATCTCGAACCGACGTTGCT
GGCCGTACATTTGTACGGCTCCGCAGTGGATGGCGGCCTGAAGCCACACAGTGATATTGATTTGCTGGTT
ACGGTGACCGTAAGGCTTGATGAAACAACGCGGCGAGCTTTGATCAACGACCTTTTGGAAACTTCGGCTT
CCCCTGGAGAGAGCGAGATTCTCCGCGCTGTAGAAGTCACCATTGTTGTGCACGACGACATCATTCCGTG
GCGTTATCCAGCTAAGCGCGAACTGCAATTTGGAGAATGGCAGCGCAATGACATTCTTGCAGGTATCTTC
GAGCCAGCCACGATCGACATTGATCTGGCTATCTTGCTGACAAAAGCAAGAGAACATAGCGTTGCCTTGG
TAGGTCCAGCGGCGGAGGAACTCTTTGATCCGGTTCCTGAACAGGATCTATTTGAGGCGCTAAATGAAAC
CTTAACGCTATGGAACTCGCCGCCCGACTGGGCTGGCGATGAGCGAAATGTAGTGCTTACGTTGTCCCGC
ATTTGGTACAGCGCAGTAACCGGCAAAATCGCGCCGAAGGATGTCGCTGCCGACTGGGCAATGGAGCGCC
TGCCGGCCCAGTATCAGCCCGTCATACTTGAAGCTAGACAGGCTTATCTTGGACAAGAAGAAGATCGCTT
GGCCTCGCGCGCAGATCAGTTGGAAGAATTTGTCCACTACGTGAAAGGCGAGATCACCAAGGTAGTCGGC
AAATAACCCTCGAG
