>Addgene plasmid #86242 | pME-mCherry-24xMBS | addgene partial sequence | sequence record 170769 | Addgene partial NGS Result
GGATCCTACGGTACTTATTGCCAAGAAAGCACGAGCATCAGCCGTGCCTCCAGGTCGAATCTTCAAACGA
CGACGATCACGCGTCGCTCCAGTATTCCAGGGTTCATCAGATCCTACGGTACTTATTGCCAAGAAAGCAC
GAGCATCAGCCGTGCCTCCAGGTCGAATCTTCAAACGACGACGATCACGCGTCGCTCCAGTATTCCAGGG
TTCATCAGATCCTACGGTACTTATTGCCAAGAAAGCACGAGCATCAGCCGTGCCTCCAGGTCGAATCTTC
AAACGACGACGATCACGCGTCGCTCCAGTATTCCAGGGTTCATCAGATCTCGCGAAGGGCGAATTCGACC
CAGCTTTCTTGTACAAAGTTGGCATTATAAAAAATAATTGCTCATCAATTTGTTGCAACGAACAGGTCAC
TATCAGTCAAAATAAAATCATTATTTGCCATCCAGCTGATATCCCCTATAGTGAGTCGTATTACATGGTC
ATAGCTGTTTCCTGGCAGCTCTGGCCCGTGTCTCAAAATCTCTGATGTTACATTGCACAAGATAAAAATA
TATCATCATGCCTCCTCTAGACCAGCCAGGACAGAAATGCCTCGACTTCGCTGCTACCCAAGGTTGCCGG
GTGACGCACACCGTGGAAACGGATGAAGGCACGAACCCAGTGGACATAAGCCTGTTCGGTTCGTAAGCTG
TAATGCAAGTAGCGTATGCGCTCACGCAACTGGTCCAGAACCTTGACCGAACGCAGCGGTGGTAACGGCG
CAGTGGCGGTTTTCATGGCTTGTTATGACTGTTTTTTTGGGGTACAGTCTATGCCTCGGGCATCCAAGCA
GCAAGCGCGTTACGCCGTGGGTCGATGTTTGATGTTATGGAGCAGCAACGATGTTACGCAGCAGGGCAGT
CGCCCTAAAACAAAGTTAAACATTATGAGGGAAGCGGTGATCGCCGAAGTATCGACTCAACTATCAGAGG
TAGTTGGCGTCATCGAGCGCCATCTCGAACCGACGTTGCTGGCCGTACATTTGTACGGCTCCGCAGTGGA
TGGCGGCCTGAAGCCACACAGTGATATTGATTTGCTGGTTACGGTGACCGTAAGGCTTGATGAAACAACG
CGGCGAGCTTTGATCAACGACCTTTTGGAAACTTCGGCTTCCCCTGGAGAGAGCGAGATTCTCCGCGCTG
TAGAAGTCACCATTGTTGTGCACGACGACATCATTCCGTGGCGTTATCCAGCTAAGCGCGAACTGCAATT
TGGAGAATGGCAGCGCAATGACATTCTTGCAGGTATCTTCGAGCCAGCCACGATCGACATTGATCTGGCT
ATCTTGCTGACAAAAGCAAGAGAACATAGCGTTGCCTTGGTAGGTCCAGCGGCGGAGGAACTCTTTGATC
CGGTTCCTGAACAGGATCTATTTGAGGCGCTAAATGAAACCTTAACGCTATGGAACTCGCCGCCCGACTG
GGCTGGCGATGAGCGAAATGTAGTGCTTACGTTGTCCCGCATTTGGTACAGCGCAGTAACCGGCAAAATC
GCGCCGAAGGATGTCGCTGCCGACTGGGCAATGGAGCGCCTGCCGGCCCAGTATCAGCCCGTCATACTTG
AAGCTAGACAGGCTTATCTTGGACAAGAAGAAGATCGCTTGGCCTCGCGCGCAGATCAGTTGGAAGAATT
TGTCCACTACGTGAAAGGCGAGATCACCAAGGTAGTCGGCAAATAACCCTCGAGCCACCCATGACCAAAA
TCCCTTAACGTGAGTTACGCGTCGTTCCACTGAGCGTCAGACCCCGTAGAAAAGATCAAAGGATCTTCTT
GAGATCCTTTTTTTCTGCGCGTAATCTGCTGCTTGCAAACAAAAAAACCACCGCTACCAGCGGTGGTTTG
TTTGCCGGATCAAGAGCTACCAACTCTTTTTCCGAAGGTAACTGGCTTCAGCAGAGCGCAGATACCAAAT
ACTGTTCTTCTAGTGTAGCCGTAGTTAGGCCACCACTTCAAGAACTCTGTAGCACCGCCTACATACCTCG
CTCTGCTAATCCTGTTACCAGTGGCTGCTGCCAGTGGCGATAAGTCGTGTCTTACCGGGTTGGACTCAAG
ACGATAGTTACCGGATAAGGCGCAGCGGTCGGGCTGAACGGGGGGTTCGTGCACACAGCCCAGCTTGGAG
CGAACGACCTACACCGAACTGAGATACCTACAGCGTGAGCTATGAGAAAGCGCCACGCTTCCCGAAGGGA
GAAAGGCGGACAGGTATCCGGTAAGCGGCAGGGTCGGAACAGGAGAGCGCACGAGGGAGCTTCCAGGGGG
AAACGCCTGGTATCTTTATAGTCCTGTCGGGTTTCGCCACCTCTGACTTGAGCGTCGATTTTTGTGATGC
TCGTCAGGGGGGCGGAGCCTATGGAAAAACGCCAGCAACGCGGCCTTTTTACGGTTCCTGGCCTTTTGCT
GGCCTTTTGCTCACATGTTCTTTCCTGCGTTATCCCCTGATTCTGTGGATAACCGTATTACCGCCTTTGA
GTGAGCTGATACCGCTCGCCGCAGCCGAACGACCGAGCGCAGCGAGTCAGTGAGCGAGGAAGCGGAAGAG
CGCCCAATACGCAAACCGCCTCTCCCCGCGCGTTGGCCGATTCATTAATGCAGCTGGCACGACAGGTTTC
CCGACTGGAAAGCGGGCAGTGAGCGCAACGCAATTAATACGCGTACCGCTAGCCAGGAAGAGTTTGTAGA
AACGCAAAAAGGCCATCCGTCAGGATGGCCTTCTGCTTAGTTTGATGCCTGGCAGTTTATGGCGGGCGTC
CTGCCCGCCACCCTCCGGGCCGTTGCTTCACAACGTTCAAATCCGCTCCCGGCGGATTTGTCCTACTCAG
GAGAGCGTTCACCGACAAACAACAGATAAAACGAAAGGCCCAGTCTTCCGACTGAGCCTTTCGTTTTATT
TGATGCCTGGCAGTTCCCTACTCTCGCGTTAACGCTAGCATGGATGTTTTCCCAGTCACGACGTTGTAAA
ACGACGGCCAGTCTTAAGCTCGGGCCCCAAATAATGATTTTATTTTGACTGATAGTGACCTGTTCGTTGC
AACAAATTGATGAGCAATGCTTTTTTATAATGCCAACTTTGTACAAAAAAGCAGGCTCCGAATTCGCCCT
TCGCGGGATCCATGGTGAGCAAGGGCGAGGACGACAACATGGCCATCATCAAGGAGTTCATGCGCTTCAA
GGTGCACATGGAGGGCTCCGTGAACGGCCACGAGTTCGAGATCGAGGGCGAGGGCGAGGGCCGCCCCTAC
GAGGGCACCCAGACCGCCAAGCTGAAGGTGACCAAGGGCGGCCCCCTGCCCTTCGCCTGGGACATCCTGT
CCCCTCAGTTCATGTACGGCTCCAAGGCCTACGTGAAGCACCCCGCCGACATCCCCGACTACTTGAAGCT
GTCCTTCCCCGAGGGCTTCAAGTGGGAGCGCGTGATGAACTTCGAGGACGGCGGCGTGGTGACCGTGACC
CAGGACTCCTCCCTGCAGGACGGCGAGTTCATCTACAAGGTGAAGCTGCGCGGCACCAACTTCCCCTCCG
ACGGCCCCGTAATGCAGAAGAAGACCATGGGCTGGGAGGCCTCCTCCGAGCGGATGTACCCCGAGGACGG
CGCCCTGAAGGGCGAGATCAAGCAGAGGCTGAAGCTGAAGGACGGCGGCCACTACGACGCCGAGGTCAAG
ACCACCTACAAGGCCAAGAAGCCCGTGCAGCTGCCCGGCGCCTACAACGTCAACATCAAGCTGGACATCA
CCTCCCACAACGAGGACTACACCATCGTGGAACAGTACGAGCGCGCCGAGGGCCGCCACTCCACCGGCGG
CATGGACGAGCTGTACAAGTAA
